Addgene plasmid #113485: pcDNA5FRT/TO-p37-Strep-HA
Purpose: Expression of human p37 with C-terminal strep-HA tag
Depositing lab: Hemmo Meyer. Publication: AP-SWATH reveals direct involvement of VCP/p97 in integrated stress response signaling through facilitating CReP/PPP1R15B degradation. Hulsmann J, Kravic B, Weith M, Gstaiger M, Aebersold RH, Collins BC, Meyer H. Mol Cell Proteomics. 2018 Mar 29. pii: RA117.000471. doi: 10.1074/mcp.RA117.000471. PubMed 29599191.
Backbone
  Vector backbone: pcDNA5-FRT-TO-cSH-GW
  Backbone manufacturer: Ruedi Aebersold
  Backbone size w/o insert (bp): 7017
  Vector type: Mammalian Expression
  Selectable markers: Hygromycin
Growth in bacteria
  Bacterial resistance: Ampicillin, 100 μg/mL
  Growth temperature: 37°C
  Growth strain: DH5alpha
  Copy number: High Copy
Gene/Insert
  Gene/Insert name: p37 (alt name: UBXN2B)
  Species: H. sapiens (human)
  Mutation: wildtype without stop codon
  Entrez Gene: UBXN2B (a.k.a. p37)
  Promoter: CMV
  Tag / fusion protein: 2xstrep-HA (C terminal on insert)
  Cloning method: Gateway Cloning
  Sequencing primers: 5′ CMV-F; 3′ BGH-rev
Terms and licenses: Academic/Nonprofit Terms; Industry Terms: Not Available to Industry
How to cite: pcDNA5FRT/TO-p37-Strep-HA was a gift from Hemmo Meyer (Addgene plasmid # 113485 ; http://n2t.net/addgene:113485 ; RRID:Addgene_113485)
