[The description below was written by a language model from this plasmid's Addgene catalogue record and pLannotate feature annotations shown in this document.]
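Description:
pcDNA5FRT/TO-p37-Strep-HA is a mammalian expression plasmid for tetracycline-regulated production of human p37 (UBXN2B), an adapter protein of the VCP/p97 ATPase. It is built on the Gateway-compatible pcDNA5-FRT-TO-cSH-GW backbone. In E. coli it is maintained at high copy by a ColE1/pUC-type origin and selected with ampicillin through the β-lactamase gene. A partial f1 origin and remnants of lac regulatory sequence are also annotated in the backbone.

The wild-type p37 open reading frame lacks its stop codon and was introduced by Gateway recombination, so it is flanked by attB1 and attB2 remnants. According to the record it reads through into a C-terminal 2xStrep-HA tag. The tag itself is not annotated in the feature table, but the unannotated stretch between attB2 and the bovine growth hormone polyadenylation signal is where it would lie. Transcription is driven by the CMV enhancer/promoter followed by short tet operator matches. This is the "TO" arrangement, in which expression is repressed in cells that supply Tet repressor and is induced by tetracycline or doxycycline.

Downstream, an FRT site directly precedes a hygromycin resistance coding sequence with an SV40 polyadenylation signal, and no full promoter is annotated upstream of this marker. The layout is typical of Flp-mediated integration systems: recombination into a genomic FRT site in a suitable host line activates the marker and gives isogenic, hygromycin-resistant stable lines.

The Strep-HA tag supports tandem affinity purification, which fits the associated work on affinity-purification mass spectrometry of VCP/p97 cofactor complexes. The sequenced record (6,360 nt) is shorter than the listed empty backbone, as expected when the Gateway cassette is replaced by the smaller insert.
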