Features (pLannotate 1.2.2; 23 found; start..end, strand, type, name):
    147..526     +  enhancer       CMV enhancer: human cytomegalovirus immediate early enhancer
    527..730     +  promoter       CMV promoter: human cytomegalovirus (CMV) immediate early promoter
    732..751     +  promoter       PLtetO-1 promoter (fragment): modified phage lambda PL promoter with tet operator sites (Lutz and Bujard, 1997)
    753..772     +  promoter       PLtetO-1 promoter (fragment): modified phage lambda PL promoter with tet operator sites (Lutz and Bujard, 1997)
    780..813     +  promoter       TRE3GV promoter (fragment): 3rd-generation Tet-responsive promoter that can be activated by binding of Tet-On® 3G, optimized for retroviral and lentiviral vectors
    949..966     +  protein_bind   attB1 (fragment): mutant version of attB; core recombination site for the Gateway® BP reaction BP Clonase™
    975..1967    +  CDS            UBXN2B: UBX2B_HUMAN - Experimental evidence at protein level: Swiss-Prot protein existence level 1. Adapter protein required for Golgi and endoplasmic reticulum biogenesis (PubMed:17141156). Involved in Golgi and endoplasmic reticulum maintenance during interphase and in their reassembly at the end of mitosis (PubMed:17141156). The complex formed with VCP has membrane fusion activity; membrane fusion activity requires USO1-GOLGA2 tethering and BET1L (PubMed:17141156). VCPIP1 is also required, but not its deubiquitinating activity (PubMed:17141156). Together with NSFL1C/p47, regulates the centrosomal l
   1975..1992    -  protein_bind   attB2 (fragment): mutant version of attB; core recombination site for the Gateway® BP reaction BP Clonase™
   2230..2454    +  polyA_signal   bGH poly(A) signal: bovine growth hormone polyadenylation signal
   2458..2479    +  promoter       SV40 promoter (fragment): SV40 enhancer and early promoter
   2500..2733    +  rep_origin     f1 ori (fragment) (sequence partly withheld): f1 bacteriophage origin of replication; arrow indicates direction of (+) strand synthesis
   2738..2785    +  protein_bind   FRT: FLP-mediated recombination occurs in the 8-bp core sequence TCTAGAAA (Turan and Bode, 2011). FLP recombinase from the Saccharomyces cerevisiae 2μ plasmid
   2793..3815    +  CDS            HygR: aminoglycoside phosphotransferase from E. coli; aph(4)-Ia; confers resistance to hygromycin
   3825..3950    +  CDS            ble (fragment): BLE_KLEPN - Experimental evidence at protein level: Swiss-Prot protein existence level 1. Binding protein with a strong affinity to the bleomycin family of antibiotics. Binds to CL990; an antimitotic-antibiotic compound. From Klebsiella pneumoniae.
   3945..4066    +  polyA_signal   SV40 poly(A) signal: SV40 polyadenylation signal
   4139..4155    -  protein_bind   lac operator: The lac repressor binds to the lac operator to inhibit transcription in E. coli. This inhibition can be relieved by adding lactose or isopropyl-β-D-thiogalactopyranoside (IPTG). lac repressor encoded by lacI
   4163..4193    -  promoter       lac promoter: promoter for the E. coli lac operon
   4208..4229    -  protein_bind   CAP binding site: CAP binding activates transcription in the presence of cAMP. E. coli catabolite activator protein
   4242..4334    -  CDS            lacI (fragment): lac repressor; lacI; The lac repressor binds to the lac operator to inhibit transcription in E. coli. This inhibition can be relieved by adding lactose or isopropyl-β-D-thiogalactopyranoside (IPTG).
   4517..5105    -  rep_origin     ori: high-copy-number ColE1/pMB1/pBR322/pUC origin of replication
   5276..6136    -  CDS            AmpR: β-lactamase; bla; confers resistance to ampicillin, carbenicillin, and related antibiotics
   6137..6241    -  promoter       AmpR promoter: bla
   6300..6352    -  misc_feature   bom (fragment): basis of mobility region from pBR322
>Addgene plasmid #113485 | pcDNA5FRT/TO-p37-Strep-HA | addgene full sequence | sequence record 218421 | Addgene NGS Result
TGCTTGTGTGTTGGAGGTCGCTGAGTAGTGCGCGAGCAAAATTTAAGCTACAACAAGGCAAGGCTTGACC
GACAATTGCATGAAGAATCTGCTTAGGGTTAGGCGTTTTGCGCTGCTTCGCGATGTACGGGCCAGATATA
CGCGTTGACATTGATTATTGACTAGTTATTAATAGTAATCAATTACGGGGTCATTAGTTCATAGCCCATA
TATGGAGTTCCGCGTTACATAACTTACGGTAAATGGCCCGCCTGGCTGACCGCCCAACGACCCCCGCCCA
TTGACGTCAATAATGACGTATGTTCCCATAGTAACGCCAATAGGGACTTTCCATTGACGTCAATGGGTGG
AGTATTTACGGTAAACTGCCCACTTGGCAGTACATCAAGTGTATCATATGCCAAGTACGCCCCCTATTGA
CGTCAATGACGGTAAATGGCCCGCCTGGCATTATGCCCAGTACATGACCTTATGGGACTTTCCTACTTGG
CAGTACATCTACGTATTAGTCATCGCTATTACCATGGTGATGCGGTTTTGGCAGTACATCAATGGGCGTG
GATAGCGGTTTGACTCACGGGGATTTCCAAGTCTCCACCCCATTGACGTCAATGGGAGTTTGTTTTGGCA
CCAAAATCAACGGGACTTTCCAAAATGTCGTAACAACTCCGCCCCATTGACGCAAATGGGCGGTAGGCGT
GTACGGTGGGAGGTCTATATAAGCAGAGCTCTCCCTATCAGTGATAGAGATCTCCCTATCAGTGATAGAG
ATCGTCGACGAGCTCGTTTAGTGAACCGTCAGATCGCCTGGAGACGCCATCCACGCTGTTTTGACCTCCA
TAGAAGACACCGGGACCGATCCAGCCTCCGGACTCTAGCGTTTAAACTTAAGCTTGGTACCGAGCTCGGA
TCCACTAGTCCAGTGTGGTGGAATTCTGCAGATATCAACAAGTTTGTACAAAAAAGTTGGCACCATGGCG
GAGGGCGGAGGCCCTGAGCCCGGCGAGCAGGAGAGGAGGTCTTCCGGGCCGCGGCCTCCGAGCGCGCGGG
ATTTGCAGTTGGCCTTGGCAGAATTGTATGAAGATGAGGTGAAGTGCAAATCTTCCAAGTCTAATAGACC
TAAAGCCACAGTCTTCAAGAGCCCACGGACACCACCTCAACGGTTTTACTCAAGTGAACATGAATACAGT
GGATTAAATATAGTTCGACCTTCAACTGGGAAAATTGTGAATGAACTTTTCAAAGAGGCAAGGGAACATG
GGGCTGTCCCTCTGAATGAAGCCACAAGAGCTTCAGGTGATGATAAATCTAAGTCATTTACAGGTGGAGG
ATACAGATTGGGTAGTTCTTTTTGTAAGCGGTCTGAATATATCTATGGAGAAAATCAGCTGCAAGATGTT
CAGATTTTGCTTAAACTGTGGAGCAATGGTTTCAGTTTAGATGATGGAGAATTGAGACCTTACAATGAAC
CAACAAATGCTCAATTTCTGGAGTCTGTTAAGAGAGGAGAGATTCCCCTGGAGCTTCAGCGCCTTGTTCA
TGGTGGCCAAGTGAATTTGGATATGGAGGATCATCAGGATCAAGAATACATAAAACCTAGATTGAGGTTC
AAGGCTTTTAGTGGAGAAGGGCAAAAACTTGGAAGCCTTACACCTGAAATAGTCAGTACACCTTCCTCTC
CAGAAGAGGAGGATAAATCAATACTTAATGCAGTTGTTCTTATTGATGATTCAGTGCCAACAACAAAAAT
TCAAATCAGGTTAGCAGATGGGAGTCGTTTGATACAAAGATTCAATAGTACACACAGGATCCTGGATGTC
CGGAACTTTATTGTACAGTCTCGTCCTGAATTTGCGGCTCTTGACTTTATTCTTGTGACTTCATTTCCGA
ATAAAGAGCTAACAGATGAAAGCCTGACACTGCTAGAAGCAGATATTCTTAACACTGTGTTACTCCAGCA
ACTAAAATTGCCAACTTTCTTGTACAAAGTGGTTGATATCAAGGCCGCCGACATCACCAGCCTGTACAAG
AAAGTGGGGTGGAGCCATCCCCAGTTCGAGAAGGGCGGAGGATCTGGCGGCGGAAGCGGCGGAGGAAGCT
GGTCCCACCCTCAGTTTGAGAAAGGCACCGAGCTGGGCAGCACCATGGCCAGCTACCCCTACGACGTGCC
CGACTACGCCTGATGACTCGAGTCTAGAGGGCCCGTTTAAACCCGCTGATCAGCCTCGACTGTGCCTTCT
AGTTGCCAGCCATCTGTTGTTTGCCCCTCCCCCGTGCCTTCCTTGACCCTGGAAGGTGCCACTCCCACTG
TCCTTTCCTAATAAAATGAGGAAATTGCATCGCATTGTCTGAGTAGGTGTCATTCTATTCTGGGGGGTGG
GGTGGGGCAGGACAGCAAGGGGGAGGATTGGGAAGACAATAGCAGGCATGCTGGGGATGCGGTGGGCTCT
ATGGCTTCTGAGGCGGAAAGAACCAGCTGGGGCTCTAGGGGGTATCCCC
[124 nt withheld, positions 2500-2623]
C
[91 nt withheld, positions 2625-2715]
AGGGTGATGGTTCACGTACCTAGAAGTTCCTATTCCGAAGTTCCTATTCTCTAGAAAGTATAGGAACTTC
CTTGGCCAAAAAGCCTGAACTCACCGCGACGTCTGTCGAGAAGTTTCTGATCGAAAAGTTCGACAGCGTC
TCCGACCTGATGCAGCTCTCGGAGGGCGAAGAATCTCGTGCTTTCAGCTTCGATGTAGGAGGGCGTGGAT
ATGTCCTGCGGGTAAATAGCTGCGCCGATGGTTTCTACAAAGATCGTTATGTTTATCGGCACTTTGCATC
GGCCGCGCTCCCGATTCCGGAAGTGCTTGACATTGGGGAATTCAGCGAGAGCCTGACCTATTGCATCTCC
CGCCGTGCACAGGGTGTCACGTTGCAAGACCTGCCTGAAACCGAACTGCCCGCTGTTCTGCAGCCGGTCG
CGGAGGCCATGGATGCGATCGCTGCGGCCGATCTTAGCCAGACGAGCGGGTTCGGCCCATTCGGACCGCA
AGGAATCGGTCAATACACTACATGGCGTGATTTCATATGCGCGATTGCTGATCCCCATGTGTATCACTGG
CAAACTGTGATGGACGACACCGTCAGTGCGTCCGTCGCGCAGGCTCTCGATGAGCTGATGCTTTGGGCCG
AGGACTGCCCCGAAGTCCGGCACCTCGTGCACGCGGATTTCGGCTCCAACAATGTCCTGACGGACAATGG
CCGCATAACAGCGGTCATTGACTGGAGCGAGGCGATGTTCGGGGATTCCCAATACGAGGTCGCCAACATC
TTCTTCTGGAGGCCGTGGTTGGCTTGTATGGAGCAGCAGACGCGCTACTTCGAGCGGAGGCATCCGGAGC
TTGCAGGATCGCCGCGGCTCCGGGCGTATATGCTCCGCATTGGTCTTGACCAACTCTATCAGAGCTTGGT
TGACGGCAATTTCGATGATGCAGCTTGGGCGCAGGGTCGATGCGACGCAATCGTCCGATCCGGAGCCGGG
ACTGTCGGGCGTACACAAATCGCCCGCAGAAGCGCGGCCGTCTGGACCGATGGCTGTGTAGAAGTACTCG
CCGATAGTGGAAACCGACGCCCCAGCACTCGTCCGAGGGCAAAGGAATAGCACGTACTACGAGATTTCGA
TTCCACCGCCGCCTTCTATGAAAGGTTGGGCTTCGGAATCGTTTTCCGGGACGCCGGCTGGATGATCCTC
CAGCGCGGGGATCTCATGCTGGAGTTCTTCGCCCACCCCAACTTGTTTATTGCAGCTTATAATGGTTACA
AATAAAGCAATAGCATCACAAATTTCACAAATAAAGCATTTTTTTCACTGCATTCTAGTTGTGGTTTGTC
CAAACTCATCAATGTATCTTATCATGTCTGTATACCGTCGACCTCTAGCTAGAGCTTGGCGTAATCATGG
TCATAGCTGTTTCCTGTGTGAAATTGTTATCCGCTCACAATTCCACACAACATACGAGCCGGAAGCATAA
AGTGTAAAGCCTGGGGTGCCTAATGAGTGAGCTAACTCACATTAATTGCGTTGCGCTCACTGCCCGCTTT
CCAGTCGGGAAACCTGTCGTGCCAGCTGCATTAATGAATCGGCCAACGCGCGGGGAGAGGCGGTTTGCGT
ATTGGGCGCTCTTCCGCTTCCTCGCTCACTGACTCGCTGCGCTCGGTCGTTCGGCTGCGGCGAGCGGTAT
CAGCTCACTCAAAGGCGGTAATACGGTTATCCACAGAATCAGGGGATAACGCAGGAAAGAACATGTGAGC
AAAAGGCCAGCAAAAGGCCAGGAACCGTAAAAAGGCCGCGTTGCTGGCGTTTTTCCATAGGCTCCGCCCC
CCTGACGAGCATCACAAAAATCGACGCTCAAGTCAGAGGTGGCGAAACCCGACAGGACTATAAAGATACC
AGGCGTTTCCCCCTGGAAGCTCCCTCGTGCGCTCTCCTGTTCCGACCCTGCCGCTTACCGGATACCTGTC
CGCCTTTCTCCCTTCGGGAAGCGTGGCGCTTTCTCATAGCTCACGCTGTAGGTATCTCAGTTCGGTGTAG
GTCGTTCGCTCCAAGCTGGGCTGTGTGCACGAACCCCCCGTTCAGCCCGACCGCTGCGCCTTATCCGGTA
ACTATCGTCTTGAGTCCAACCCGGTAAGACACGACTTATCGCCACTGGCAGCAGCCACTGGTAACAGGAT
TAGCAGAGCGAGGTATGTAGGCGGTGCTACAGAGTTCTTGAAGTGGTGGCCTAACTACGGCTACACTAGA
AGAACAGTATTTGGTATCTGCGCTCTGCTGAAGCCAGTTACCTTCGGAAAAAGAGTTGGTAGCTCTTGAT
CCGGCAAACAAACCACCGCTGGTAGCGGTGGTTTTTTTGTTTGCAAGCAGCAGATTACGCGCAGAAAAAA
AGGATCTCAAGAAGATCCTTTGATCTTTTCTACGGGGTCTGACGCTCAGTGGAACGAAAACTCACGTTAA
GGGATTTTGGTCATGAGATTATCAAAAAGGATCTTCACCTAGATCCTTTTAAATTAAAAATGAAGTTTTA
AATCAATCTAAAGTATATATGAGTAAACTTGGTCTGACAGTTACCAATGCTTAATCAGTGAGGCACCTAT
CTCAGCGATCTGTCTATTTCGTTCATCCATAGTTGCCTGACTCCCCGTCGTGTAGATAACTACGATACGG
GAGGGCTTACCATCTGGCCCCAGTGCTGCAATGATACCGCGAGACCCACGCTCACCGGCTCCAGATTTAT
CAGCAATAAACCAGCCAGCCGGAAGGGCCGAGCGCAGAAGTGGTCCTGCAACTTTATCCGCCTCCATCCA
GTCTATTAATTGTTGCCGGGAAGCTAGAGTAAGTAGTTCGCCAGTTAATAGTTTGCGCAACGTTGTTGCC
ATTGCTACAGGCATCGTGGTGTCACGCTCGTCGTTTGGTATGGCTTCATTCAGCTCCGGTTCCCAACGAT
CAAGGCGAGTTACATGATCCCCCATGTTGTGCAAAAAAGCGGTTAGCTCCTTCGGTCCTCCGATCGTTGT
CAGAAGTAAGTTGGCCGCAGTGTTATCACTCATGGTTATGGCAGCACTGCATAATTCTCTTACTGTCATG
CCATCCGTAAGATGCTTTTCTGTGACTGGTGAGTACTCAACCAAGTCATTCTGAGAATAGTGTATGCGGC
GACCGAGTTGCTCTTGCCCGGCGTCAATACGGGATAATACCGCGCCACATAGCAGAACTTTAAAAGTGCT
CATCATTGGAAAACGTTCTTCGGGGCGAAAACTCTCAAGGATCTTACCGCTGTTGAGATCCAGTTCGATG
TAACCCACTCGTGCACCCAACTGATCTTCAGCATCTTTTACTTTCACCAGCGTTTCTGGGTGAGCAAAAA
CAGGAAGGCAAAATGCCGCAAAAAAGGGAATAAGGGCGACACGGAAATGTTGAATACTCATACTCTTCCT
TTTTCAATATTATTGAAGCATTTATCAGGGTTATTGTCTCATGAGCGGATACATATTTGAATGTATTTAG
AAAAATAAACAAATAGGGGTTCCGCGCACATTTCCCCGAAAAGTGCCACCTGACGTCGACGGATCGGGAG
ATCTCCCGATCCCCTATGGTGCACTCTCAGTACAATCTGCTCTGATGCCGCATAGTTAAGCCAGTATCTG
CTCCC
